>Addgene plasmid #60978 | pMTB-Multibow-B | addgene partial sequence | sequence record 100876 | Multibow-fwd 5'-gccaccacctgttcctgtag-3'
CTTCGTATAGGATACTTTATACGAAGTTTATTGATCAATTCACAGCCACCATGGGCAGCGCCAGCTGGAG
GTGCAGGTGCAGCAATGGTGAGCAAGGGCGAGGAGCTGTTCACCGGGGTGGTGCCCATCCTGGTCGAGCT
GGACGGCGACGTAAACGGCCACAAGTTCAGCGTGAGGGGCGAGGGCGAGGGCGATGCCACCAACGGCAAG
CTGACCCTGAAGTTCATCTGCACCACCGGCAAGCTGCCCGTGCCCTGGCCCACCCTCGTGACCACCCTGA
GCCACGGCGTGCAGTGCTTCGCCCGCTACCCCGACCACATGAAGCAGCACGACTTCTTCAAGTCCGCCAT
GCCCGAAGGCTACGTCCAGGAGCGCACCATCTTCTTCAAGGACGACGGCACCTACAAGACCCGCGCCGAG
GTGAAGTTCGAGGGCGACACCCTAGTGAACCGCATCGAGCTGAAGGGCGTCGACTTCAAGGAGGACGGCA
ACATCCTGGGGCACAAGCTGGAGTACAACTTCAACAGCCACAACATCTATATCATGGCCGTCAAGCAGAA
GAACGGCATCAAGGTGAACTTCAAGATCCGCCACAACGTGGAGGACGGCAGCGTGCAGCTCGCCGACCAC
TACCAGCAGAACACCCCCATCGGCGACG
