>Addgene plasmid #60978 | pMTB-Multibow-B | addgene partial sequence | sequence record 102726 | pMTBF2 5'-tttagggagtggtcctggtg-3'
TGTTCCTTTTTACTGAGCCCTACGACTCTGGCTGAGTGCCACACCGCCGGCAGCCGCAAAGCGGCTCAAA
CCATTGCCTTTTATGGTAATAATGAGAGAATGCAGAGGGACTTCCTTTGTCTGGCATATCTGAGGCGCGC
GCTGTCACTAGCGCCCACCAGCGGTCAGACTGTAGAATGCAGAGCAAAACAGGAAGTTGACTCCAGATGG
TCACATGCTTGCTGAAACNCCTCTCCCTGGCAGCAGTGCAATTCTAACAGTTTCCCTTTCTTTTACAGTT
CGCCATCCTAGGCCTATTTAGGTGACACTATAGAAGAGTACAAGCTACTTGTTCTTTTTGCAGGATCCGC
CACCATGACTAGCTCGAGATAACTTCGTATAGTATACCTTATACGAAGTTATCGAGCTCATAACTTCGTA
TAGGATACTTTATACGAAGTTATAACTCGAGATAACTTCGTATAGCATACATTATACGAAGTTATACCGG
CAGATCTCGCCACCATGGTGAGTGTGATTAAACCAGAGATGAAGATGAAGTACTTCATGGACGGCTCCGT
CAATGGGCATGAGTTCACAGTTGAAGGTGAAGGCACAGGC
