[The description below was written by a language model from this plasmid's Addgene catalogue record.]
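Description:
pMTB-Multibow-B is a zebrafish transgenesis plasmid built on the pMTB backbone, one member of the Multibow set of constructs for multicolour cell labelling and lineage tracing. It is maintained in E. coli as a low-copy plasmid under ampicillin selection. The backbone carries tol2 transposon sites, which allow the cassette between them to be integrated into the zebrafish genome by Tol2 transposase-mediated insertion. The record does not give a feature table, so the bacterial origin of replication and the exact layout of the elements are not stated.

The payload is a synthetic EBFP2 coding sequence, an enhanced blue fluorescent protein expressed here in untargeted, cytoplasmic form, under the Bactin2 (beta-actin 2) promoter, a promoter generally used for broad expression in zebrafish. The insert was assembled by Gibson cloning. The fluorescent protein gene is embedded among loxP recombination sites so that it is initially silent. When Cre recombinase is supplied, recombination resolves the cassette into a permanent ON or OFF state. Because each Multibow construct makes this binary choice independently, combining several members that encode different fluorescent proteins gives individual cells heritable "digital" spectral barcodes that can be followed through their descendants.

The depositor notes that the repetitive loxP sites make these plasmids prone to recombination in bacteria, giving unstable cultures, low yields and sequencing traces that can be poor even when the construct is correct. The variable region that distinguishes this construct from its siblings is best verified by reading from its far end rather than from the SP6 site.
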