Addgene plasmid #60978: pMTB-Multibow-B
Purpose: Part of Multibow set of constructs--each FP gene is initially not expressed and then adopts a permanent ON or OFF status upon Cre-mediated recombination. Encodes cytoplasmic EBFP2.
Depositing lab: Sean Megason. Depositing organization: Harvard Medical School. Publication: Multibow: digital spectral barcodes for cell tracing. Xiong F, Obholzer ND, Noche RR, Megason SG. PLoS One. 2015 May 26;10(5):e0127822. doi: 10.1371/journal.pone.0127822. eCollection 2015. PONE-D-14-56414 PubMed 26010570.
Backbone
  Vector backbone: pMTB
  Vector type: Zebrafish
Growth in bacteria
  Bacterial resistance: Ampicillin, 100 μg/mL
  Growth temperature: 37°C
  Growth strain: Stbl3
  Copy number: Low Copy
Gene/Insert
  Gene/Insert name: EBFP2
  Species: Synthetic
  Promoter: Bactin2
  Cloning method: Gibson Cloning
  Sequencing primers: 5′ SP6; 3′ CAGCAGGACCATTTATCATGCTGCTGC
Terms and licenses: Academic/Nonprofit Terms; Industry Terms: Not Available to Industry
Depositor comments: Multibow constructs contain repetitive loxP sites that make these constructs prone to recombination. The constructs display a few issues with bacterial stability and sequencing that need to be considered when amplifying, storing and using them. First, in our hands Multibow constructs have displayed instability in E.coli cultures and had low yield in Maxi/Midi-preps. Mini-prep is recommended to harvest Multibow constructs. For transformation, we have had success with 5-alpha F'Iq cells (NEB). Second, the sequencing of Multibow constructs may run into problems of low quality/inaccurate reads. A problematic trace file does not necessarily mean the construct is wrong or the sample has mixed sequences. Third, before using the constructs harvested from mini-prep for injections, we recommend a further purification step using DNA purification kits such as MinElute PCR purification kit (Qiagen). All Multibow constructs share a backbone of pMTB vector (AMP resistance) containing the tol2 sites for transgenic insertion and the loxP recombination sites. To validate the variable region, we recommend sequencing with this specific primer: 5'-CAGCAGGACCATTTATCATGCTGCTGC-3', which recognizes the end of the variable region. The Sp6 primer may not provide enough reading length to reach the variable region.
How to cite: pMTB-Multibow-B was a gift from Sean Megason (Addgene plasmid # 60978 ; http://n2t.net/addgene:60978 ; RRID:Addgene_60978)
